>Addgene plasmid #51484 | pCFJ1663 | depositor full sequence | sequence record 78568 | pCFJ1663 sequence 7192 bps
CAGGAAACAGCTATGACCATGATTACGCCAAGCTATCAACTTTGTATAGAAAAGTTGAGCTCCACCGCGG
TGGCGGCCGCTCTAGAACTAGTGGATCCCCCGGGCTGCAGGAATTCGATATCAAGCTTATCGATACCGTC
GACCTCGAGGGGGGGCCCGGTACCAACTTTATTATACATAGTTGATAATTCACTGGCCGTCGTTTTACAG
GCCGGATATGAAGATGAACGCAAGGAGCCTGATGCAGCGACTCTTGCTAGGAGATCATCAGAAAGCTTAT
ATTTGATTAGTGACGTCGCATCAAAGCTGAACACATAAATTCTTTAATATTTTATATCCCCATATTATGC
ACCTGAGAGGAATGAAGAAATTTGCTGATACTCCCGGTGAATTCATGTCTTGATGGTTGTGCGCATTGTG
GTAATATCTGAAAAATTTCGAAGTCAGTTTTCTGATAAGGCAACAACTAATAAATTGAGAATCAATTTAC
CCTTAAGGAACGATGTTCGCTTCTGAATTTATTAATAAATTTTTCCGTAATTCAATTCAAAATTGTCATA
TTTAAGAAAAAAACATCAAAAATGACAAATTCAATATTTTAATTAATTTTTGCTTTCGTCGTAAATCTAC
ACACGCGTCTCTTCCGTGCGAGAGTCCAAGCCAGCAGCCAAATTCGTTGACTGAGTATTCAACGTTTATA
CGTTGTCGGCAACGAGAAATAGGAAAATGCATCGGGAAATGTTCTTTTTTCGATTTTTTCCAAGGTTTTG
ACAAATTTTACCACGAATTTTGCTATGTTTTCAATTAAAAAATATGTTATTCAACTGTTTCTATGAGGAA
AATAAGGCTTTGCATGTAATTTTCTTATTCAGCATAATTTTTAATTAATTTGAATTTTCTGTCCTAACGT
TTATTTTGTTTTCTTGGTTATGACTGATCTGAAATTAATTTTTGAATTTTAAGGTAATATGAAAAAACCC
GAGTTGACCGCCACATCCGTAGAGAAGTTCCTCATCGAGAAGTTCGACTCCGTCTCCGACCTCATGCAAC
TCTCCGAGGGAGAGGAGTCCCGTGCCTTCTCCTTCGACGTCGGAGGACGTGGATACGTCCTCCGTGTCAA
CTCCTGCGCCGACGGATTCTACAAGGTAAGTTTAAACATATATATACTAACTAACCCTGATTATTTAAAT
TTTCAGGACCGTTACGTCTACCGTCACTTCGCCTCCGCCGCCCTCCCAATCCCAGAGGTCCTCGACATCG
GAGAGTTCTCCGAGTCCCTCACCTACTGCATCTCCCGTCGTGCCCAAGGAGTCACCCTCCAAGACCTCCC
AGAGACCGAGCTCCCAGCCGTCCTCCAACCAGTCGCCGAGGCCATGGACGCCATCGCCGCCGCCGACCTC
TCCCAAACCTCCGGATTCGGACCATTCGGACCACAAGGAATCGGACAATACACCACCTGGCGTGACTTCA
TCTGCGCCATCGCCGACCCACACGTCTACCACTGGCAAACCGTCATGGACGACACCGTCTCCGCCTCCGT
CGCCCAAGCCCTCGACGAGCTCATGCTCTGGGCCGAGGACTGCCCAGAGGTCCGTCACCTCGTCCACGCC
GACTTCGGATCCAACAACGTCCTCACCGACAACGGACGTATCACCGCCGTCATCGACTGGTCCGAGGCCA
TGTTCGGAGACTCCCAATACGAGGTCGCCAACATCTTCTTCTGGCGTCCATGGCTCGCCTGCATGGAGCA
ACAAACCCGTTACTTCGAGCGTCGTCACCCAGAGCTCGCCGGATCCCCACGTCTCCGTGCCTACATGCTC
CGTATCGGACTCGACCAACTCTACCAATCCCTCGTCGACGGAAACTTCGACGACGCCGCCTGGGCCCAAG
GACGTTGCGACGCCATCGTCCGTTCCGGAGCCGGAACCGTCGGACGTACCCAAATCGCCCGTCGTTCCGC
CGCCGTCTGGACCGACGGATGCGTCGAGGTCCTCGCCGACTCCGGAAACCGTCGTCCATCCACCCGTCCA
CGTGCCAAGGTAAGTTTAAACAGTTCGGTACTAACTAACCATACATATTTAAATTTTCAGGAGTAAAATT
CCAACTGAGCGCCGGTCGCTACCATTACCAACTTGTCTGGTGTCAAAAATAATAGGGGCCGCTGTCATCA
GAGTAAGTTTAAACTGAGTTCTACTAACTAACGAGTAATATTTAAATTTTCAGCATCTCGCGCCCGTGCC
TCTGACTTCTAAGTCCAATTACTCTTCAACATCCCTACATGCTCTTTCTCCCTGTGCTCCCACCCCCTAT
TTTTGTTATTATCAAAAAACTTCTCTTAATTTCTTTGTTTTTTAGCTTCTTTTAAGTCACCTCTAACAAT
GAAATTGTGTAGATTCAAAAATAGAATTAATTCGTAATAAAAAGTCGAAAAAAATTGTGCTCCCTCCCCC
CATTAATAATAATTCTATCCCAAAATCTACACAATGTTCTGTGTACACTTCTTATGTTTTTTACTTCTGA
TAAATTTTTTTGAAACATCATAGAAAAAACCGCACACAAAATACCTTATCATATGTTACGTTTCAGTTTA
TGACCGCAATTTTTATTTCTTCGCACGTCTGGGCCTCTCATGACGTCAAATCATGCTCATCGTGAAAAAG
TTTTGGAGTATTTTTGGAATTTTTCAATCAAGTGAAAGTTTATGAAATTAATTTTCCTGCTTTTGCTTTT
TGGGGTTTCCCCTATTGTTTGTCAAGATTTCGAGGACGGCGTTTTTCTTGCTAAAATCACAAGTATTGAT
GAGCACGATGCAAGAAAGATCGGAAGAAGGTTTGGGTTTGAGGCTCAGTGGAAGGTGAGTAGAAGTTGAT
AATTTGAAAGTGGAGTAGTGTCTATGGGAGCTTGATCCGGATCTGCGGCTTACTCACCAGACCTGGCCCC
ATCCGATTACCACCTATTCGCTTCGATGGGACACGCACTCGCTGAGCAGCGCTTCGATTCTTACGAAAGT
GTGAAAAAATGGCTCGATGAATGGTTCGCCGCAAAAGACGATGAGTTCTACTGGCGTGGAATCCACAAAT
TGCCCGAGAGATGGGAAAAATGTGTAGCTAGCGACGGCAAATACTTTGAATAAATGATTTTTTCTTTTTC
CACAAAATTTAACGTGTTTTTTGATTTAAAAAAAACGACATTTCATACTTGTACACCTGATATCTAGATA
CCTAGGTGAGCTCTGGTACCCCCCTGGCGTTACCCAACTTAATCGCCTTGCAGCAGAGTCGTATTACGTA
GCCCGGCCTGCAGGTCGACTCTAGAGGATCACCAAAAACGGAACGTTGAGCTGGACGGAAATAGTGGTAA
AGTGACATGATTATAGTTTGAAGATTTCTAATTTCACAATTAGAGCAAATGTTGTTCGGTATTTATTTTC
AACGGTATTTATACTATTTTCCACCTTTTTCTAGAACATTCGAGCTGCTTGTTGCAAAAGGAGGGCGACT
CACATTCGGTACATGGAAAAGTAGTGTACACAATAAAGAGACCCAGATACATTTTCCGTCTGCGTCTCTT
TGCACCCACCGGGAGTATTTTCAAACGAATGCATCTAGGACCTTCTAGAACATTCTGTAAGGCTGCAGAA
TGCGGGTATATAAGGAAAGCGGGCTCAGAGGAAGCCAACACGCTTTGTTCTAGTGCATCTAAAAAACTTC
GAAAATCCTCATCGGATCCTATCGATTCGCGGCCGCTGTACACCCGGGTGCCCTATAGTGAGTCGTATTG
GTACCGGTAGAAAAAATATGCGCTTTGATTTCCAAAACTTAAAATTTTCGATGATTTTCATATTTTTGTG
GAACATCATAGTCGGATTTTTACTTGCTCTTGTAAAGATTTTCAAAATCTACATGTATCTTGATCTGCCT
GAAAATGTATGGGTAAATCGGTTTGCGCATGTTATTGCTCTTATTGGATCAATTGCTTCATTGTGGTTAA
TTTTTTTTAGCCCATTTGAAATTAAGCAAGGAAGATTTTCTGTCTCGTCAAAAACTATCCTGCTTCTTGT
TTGCAAGGGTTTGATTGGCTTGATATTTCTTGCACAGATTTTCGCCCATGTCCTTTACATTGACCCATGC
CAGAATATGCTCTTATCATTGAACTCTGCACTGTTCTCCTTGCTGCTGAATTATTATGAGTCTCGTGGTG
CGATCCATCCGTTGATGGAATTAGTTCAAACAGCTGGCCTGAGACCAACTTTGTGCGCTGCTGTACGATT
TAATTGTCTCAACTCAACTGCTCATATTGATCCAAGTGTTGAAAATCCATGAGATAAATGCAAAATCCTT
TCAAGCATTCCCTTCTTCTCTATCACTCTTCTTTCTTTTTGTCAAAAAATTCTCTCGCTAATTTATTTGC
TTTTTTAATGTTATTATTTTATGACTTTTTATAGTCACTGAAAAGTTTGCATCTGAGTGAAGTGAATGCT
ATCAAAATGTGATTCTGTCTGATGTACTTTCACAATCTCTCTTCAATTCCATTTTGAAGTGCTTTAAACC
CGAAAGGTTGAGAAAAATGCGAGCGCTCAAATATTTGTATTGTGTTCGTTGAGTGACCCAACAAAAAGAG
GAAACTTTATTGTGCCGCCAAGAAAAAAGTCTCAAGCTGGCGTAATAGCGAAGAGGCCCGCACCGATCGC
CCTTCCCAACAGTTGCGCAGCCTGAATGGCGAATGGCGCCTGATGCGGTATTTTCTCCTTACGCATCTGT
GCGGTATTTCACACCGCATATGGTGCACTCTCAGTACAATCTGCTCTGATGCCGCATAGTTAAGCCAGCC
CCGACACCCGCCAACACCCGCTGACGCGCCCTGACGGGCTTGTCTGCTCCCGGCATCCGCTTACAGACAA
GCTGTGACCGTCTCCGGGAGCTGCATGTGTCAGAGGTTTTCACCGTCATCACCGAAACGCGCGAGACGAA
AGGGCCTCGTGATACGCCTATTTTTATAGGTTAATGTCATGATAATAATGGTTTCTTAGACGTCAGGTGG
CACTTTTCGGGGAAATGTGCGCGGAACCCCTATTTGTTTATTTTTCTAAATACATTCAAATATGTATCCG
CTCATGAGACAATAACCCTGATAAATGCTTCAATAATATTGAAAAAGGAAGAGTATGAGTATTCAACATT
TCCGTGTCGCCCTTATTCCCTTTTTTGCGGCATTTTGCCTTCCTGTTTTTGCTCACCCAGAAACGCTGGT
GAAAGTAAAAGATGCTGAAGATCAGTTGGGTGCACGAGTGGGTTACATCGAACTGGATCTCAACAGCGGT
AAGATCCTTGAGAGTTTTCGCCCCGAAGAACGTTTTCCAATGATGAGCACTTTTAAAGTTCTGCTATGTG
GCGCGGTATTATCCCGTATTGACGCCGGGCAAGAGCAACTCGGTCGCCGCATACACTATTCTCAGAATGA
CTTGGTTGAGTACTCACCAGTCACAGAAAAGCATCTTACGGATGGCATGACAGTAAGAGAATTATGCAGT
GCTGCCATAACCATGAGTGATAACACTGCGGCCAACTTACTTCTGACAACGATCGGAGGACCGAAGGAGC
TAACCGCTTTTTTGCACAACATGGGGGATCATGTAACTCGCCTTGATCGTTGGGAACCGGAGCTGAATGA
AGCCATACCAAACGACGAGCGTGACACCACGATGCCTGTAGCAATGGCAACAACGTTGCGCAAACTATTA
ACTGGCGAACTACTTACTCTAGCTTCCCGGCAACAATTAATAGACTGGATGGAGGCGGATAAAGTTGCAG
GACCACTTCTGCGCTCGGCCCTTCCGGCTGGCTGGTTTATTGCTGATAAATCTGGAGCCGGTGAGCGTGG
GTCTCGCGGTATCATTGCAGCACTGGGGCCAGATGGTAAGCCCTCCCGTATCGTAGTTATCTACACGACG
GGGAGTCAGGCAACTATGGATGAACGAAATAGACAGATCGCTGAGATAGGTGCCTCACTGATTAAGCATT
GGTAACTGTCAGACCAAGTTTACTCATATATACTTTAGATTGATTTAAAACTTCATTTTTAATTTAAAAG
GATCTAGGTGAAGATCCTTTTTGATAATCTCATGACCAAAATCCCTTAACGTGAGTTTTCGTTCCACTGA
GCGTCAGACCCCGTAGAAAAGATCAAAGGATCTTCTTGAGATCCTTTTTTTCTGCGCGTAATCTGCTGCT
TGCAAACAAAAAAACCACCGCTACCAGCGGTGGTTTGTTTGCCGGATCAAGAGCTACCAACTCTTTTTCC
GAAGGTAACTGGCTTCAGCAGAGCGCAGATACCAAATACTGTCCTTCTAGTGTAGCCGTAGTTAGGCCAC
CACTTCAAGAACTCTGTAGCACCGCCTACATACCTCGCTCTGCTAATCCTGTTACCAGTGGCTGCTGCCA
GTGGCGATAAGTCGTGTCTTACCGGGTTGGACTCAAGACGATAGTTACCGGATAAGGCGCAGCGGTCGGG
CTGAACGGGGGGTTCGTGCACACAGCCCAGCTTGGAGCGAACGACCTACACCGAACTGAGATACCTACAG
CGTGAGCTATGAGAAAGCGCCACGCTTCCCGAAGGGAGAAAGGCGGACAGGTATCCGGTAAGCGGCAGGG
TCGGAACAGGAGAGCGCACGAGGGAGCTTCCAGGGGGAAACGCCTGGTATCTTTATAGTCCTGTCGGGTT
TCGCCACCTCTGACTTGAGCGTCGATTTTTGTGATGCTCGTCAGGGGGGCGGAGCCTATGGAAAAACGCC
AGCAACGCGGCCTTTTTACGGTTCCTGGTCTTTTGCTGGCCTTTTGCTCACATGTTCTTTCCTGCGTTAT
CCCCTGATTCTGTGGATAACCGTATTACCGCCTTTGAGTGAGCTGATACCGCACCGTACGTCTCGAGGAA
TTCTATCAGGTGTACAAGTATGAAATGTCGTTTCGAACATATAGATGTCTCGCAAACGTAAATATTTATC
GATTGTCATAAAACTTTGACCTTGTGAAGTGTCAACCTTGACTGTCGAACCACCATAGTTTGGCGCGAAT
TGAGCGTCATAATTGTTTACTCTCAGTGCAGTCAACATGTCGAGTTTCGTGCCGAATAAAGAGCAAACGC
GGACAGTATTAATTTTCTGTTTTCATTTGAAGAAAACAGCTGCGGCCGGATC
Features (pLannotate 1.2.2; 20 found; start..end, strand, type, name):
     37..57      +  protein_bind   attB4: mutant version of attB; core recombination site for the Gateway® BP reaction BP Clonase™
     57..164     +  misc_feature   MCS: pBluescript multiple cloning site
    164..184     -  protein_bind   attB3: mutant version of attB; core recombination site for the Gateway® BP reaction BP Clonase™
    188..209     +  CDS            lacZα (fragment): LacZα fragment of β-galactosidase; lacZ fragment
    969..2039    +  CDS            hph: KHYB_ECOLX - Experimental evidence at protein level: Swiss-Prot protein existence level 1. The aminoglycoside phosphotransferases achieve inactivation of their antibiotic substrates by phosphorylation. Only phosphorylates hygromycin and closely related compounds such as demethyl analogs and destomycin. From Escherichia coli.
   2036..2091    +  CDS            mEGFP (fragment): monomeric enhanced GFP, optimized with synthetic introns for expression in C. elegans
   2702..2854    +  CDS            aex-5 (fragment): AEX5_CAEEL - Also known as kpc-3 From Caenorhabditis elegans.
   2915..3130    +  CDS            mariner\T (fragment): MOS1T_DROMA - Experimental evidence at protein level: Swiss-Prot protein existence level 1. Mediates transposition of transposon Mos1 by a 'cut and paste' mechanism. Transposases are sequence-specific nucleases and strand transferases that catalyze transposition through an ordered series of events: sequence-specific binding of transposase to the terminal inverted repeats (IR) present at each end of the transposon, pairing of the transposon IRs in a paired-end complex (PEC), cleavage of one or both DNA strands at each transposon end, capture of target DNA, and strand transfer to insert the tran
   3242..3275    +  CDS            lacZα (fragment): LacZα fragment of β-galactosidase; lacZ fragment
   3296..3320    -  misc_feature   MCS (fragment): pUC18/19 multiple cloning site
   3318..3368    -  CDS            hsp-16.1 (fragment): HSP11_CAEEL - Also known as hsp16-1b. Experimental evidence at transcript level: Swiss-Prot protein existence level 2. From Caenorhabditis elegans.
   3762..3779    -  promoter       T7 promoter (fragment): promoter for bacteriophage T7 RNA polymerase
   4328..4651    +  terminator     tbb-2 terminator: tbb-2; transcription terminator for the C. elegans tubulin beta-2 gene
   4655..4723    +  CDS            lacZα (fragment): LacZα fragment of β-galactosidase; lacZ fragment
   4729..4828    -  misc_feature   bom (fragment): basis of mobility region from pBR322
   4930..4965    -  CDS            rop (fragment): Rop protein, which maintains plasmids at low copy number; rop
   5060..5164    +  promoter       AmpR promoter: bla
   5165..6025    +  CDS            AmpR: β-lactamase; bla; confers resistance to ampicillin, carbenicillin, and related antibiotics
   6196..6784    +  rep_origin     ori: high-copy-number ColE1/pMB1/pBR322/pUC origin of replication
   7107..4       +  CDS            mariner\T (fragment) (across the origin): MOS1T_DROMA - Experimental evidence at protein level: Swiss-Prot protein existence level 1. Mediates transposition of transposon Mos1 by a 'cut and paste' mechanism. Transposases are sequence-specific nucleases and strand transferases that catalyze transposition through an ordered series of events: sequence-specific binding of transposase to the terminal inverted repeats (IR) present at each end of the transposon, pairing of the transposon IRs in a paired-end complex (PEC), cleavage of one or both DNA strands at each transposon end, capture of target DNA, and strand transfer to insert the tran
