[The description below was written by a language model from this plasmid's Addgene catalogue record and pLannotate feature annotations shown in this document.]
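Description:
pCFJ1663 is an empty miniMos cloning vector for generating transgenic Caenorhabditis elegans by Mos1-mediated transposition. It is built on the Invitrogen pDESTR4-R3 backbone, modified by insertion of a hygromycin resistance cassette and a multiple cloning site. It is propagated in E. coli as a high-copy plasmid through a ColE1/pUC-type origin with ampicillin resistance (bla under its own promoter).

The feature table shows two short fragments matching the Mos1 (mariner) transposon, one spanning the sequence origin and one further along. These are consistent with the shortened transposon ends that define a miniMos element, although the inverted repeats themselves are not annotated. Between them lie a pBluescript-type MCS flanked by attB4 and attB3 Gateway sites, where a transgene of interest is inserted, and the E. coli hph gene. This gene encodes hygromycin phosphotransferase and allows hygromycin B selection of worms carrying an insertion. The promoter driving hph is not annotated, and the short mEGFP and aex-5 matches downstream of it are probably linker or regulatory remnants rather than functional genes.

Outside the transposon region, an hsp-16.1 fragment and a tbb-2 terminator flank an unannotated stretch. This arrangement fits the catalogue's statement that the plasmid carries peel-1, a C. elegans toxin gene, but the table does not annotate peel-1 itself. A toxin cassette in this position would typically serve as a negative selection, possibly heat-shock inducible, against animals that retain the plasmid as an extrachromosomal array. That would enrich for true genomic integrants. Mos1 transposase is not encoded intact and must be supplied separately. The vector is used for random single-copy transgene insertion.
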