Addgene plasmid #51484: pCFJ1663
Purpose: (Empty Backbone) miniMos transposable element with HygroR and peel-1, MCS cloning
Depositing lab: Erik Jorgensen. Depositing organization: University of Utah. Publication: Random and targeted transgene insertion in Caenorhabditis elegans using a modified Mos1 transposon. Frokjaer-Jensen C, Davis MW, Sarov M, Taylor J, Flibotte S, LaBella M, Pozniakovsky A, Moerman DG, Jorgensen EM. Nat Methods. 2014 May;11(5):529-34. doi: 10.1038/nmeth.2889. Epub 2014 Mar 16. PubMed 24820376.
Backbone
  Vector backbone: pDESTR4-R3
  Backbone manufacturer: Invitrogen
  Backbone size (bp): 2400
  Modifications to backbone: Insertion of HygroR and MCS
  Vector type: Worm Expression
  Selectable markers: Hygromycin
Growth in bacteria
  Bacterial resistance: Ampicillin, 100 μg/mL
  Growth temperature: 37°C
  Growth strain: Top10
  Growth instructions: Important to use dual selection to limit recombination of att sites.
  Copy number: High Copy
Gene/Insert
  Cloning method: Unknown
  Sequencing primers: 5′ M13F; 3′ M13R
Resource information
  A portion of this plasmid was derived from a plasmid made by: HygroR derived from plasmid from Jason Chin's lab (Cambridge, UK). See Radman et al. (2013) publication for details on hygromycin B selection.
Terms and licenses: Academic/Nonprofit Terms; Industry Terms: Not Available to Industry
Depositor comments: See www.wormbuilder.org for updated protocols.
How to cite: pCFJ1663 was a gift from Erik Jorgensen (Addgene plasmid # 51484 ; http://n2t.net/addgene:51484 ; RRID:Addgene_51484)
