>Addgene plasmid #51484 | pCFJ1663 | addgene partial sequence | sequence record 80430 | pUC-3 5'-GCCATTCGCCATTCAGGCTGCGCAACTGTT-3'
CTCTTCGCTATTACGCCAGCTTGAGACTTTTTTCTTGGCGGCACAATAAAGTTTCCTCTTTTTGTTGGGT
CACTCAACGAACACAATACAAATATTTGAGCGCTCGCATTTTTCTCAACCTTTCGGGTTTAAAGCACTTC
AAAATGGAATTGAAGAGAGATTGTGAAAGTACATCAGACAGAATCACATTTTGATAGCATTCACTTCACT
CAGATGCAAACTTTTCAGTGACTATAAAAAGTCATAAAATAATAACATTAAAAAAGCAAATAAATTAGCG
AGAGAATTTTTTGACAAAAAGAAAGAAGAGTGATAGAGAAGAAGGGAATGCTTGAAAGGATTTTGCATTT
ATCTCATGGATTTTCAACACTTGGATCAATATGAGCAGTTGAGTTGAGACAATTAAATCGTACAGCAGCG
CACAAAGTTGGTCTCAGGCCAGCTGTTTGAACTAATTCCATCAACGGATGGATCGCACCACGAGACTCAT
AATAATTCAGCAGCAAGGAGAACAGTGCAGAGTTCAATGATAAGAGCATATTCTGGCATGGGTCAATGTA
AAGGACATGGGCGAAAATCTGTGCAAGAAATATCAAGCCAATCAAACCCTTGCAAACAAGAAGCAGGATA
GTTTTTGACGAGACAGAAAATCTTCCTTGCTTAATTTCAAATGGGCTAAAAAAAATTAACCACAATGAAG
CAATTGATCCAATAAGAGCAATAACATGCGCAAACCGATTTACCCATACATTTTCAGGCAGATCAAGATA
CATGTAGATTTTGAAAATCTTTACAAGAGCAAGTAAAAATCCGAC
