>Addgene plasmid #51484 | pCFJ1663 | addgene partial sequence | sequence record 80432 | pBbC6c-R 5'-ATTACCGCCTTTGAGTGAGC
ATTCTATCAGGTGTACAAGTATGAAATGTCGTTTCGAACATATAGATGTCTCGCAAACGTAAATATTTAT
CGATTGTCATAAAACTTTGACCTTGTGAAGTGTCAACCTTGACTGTCGAACCACCATAGTTTGGCGCGAA
TTGAGCGTCATAATTGTTTACTCTCAGTGCAGTCAACATGTCGAGTTTCGTGCCGAATAAAGAGCAAACG
CGGACAGTATTAATTTTCTGTTTTCATTTGAAGAAAACAGCTGCGGCCGGATCCAGGAAACAGCTATGAC
CATGATTACGCCAAGCTATCAACTTTGTATAGAAAAGTTGAGCTCCACCGCGGTGGCGGCCGCTCTAGAA
CTAGTGGATCCCCCGGGCTGCAGGAATTCGATATCAAGCTTATCGATACCGTCGACCTCGAGGGGGGGCC
CGGTACCAACTTTATTATACATAGTTGATAATTCACTGGCCGTCGTTTTACAGGCCGGATATGAAGATGA
ACGCAAGGAGCCTGATGCAGCGACTCTTGCTAGGAGATCATCAGAAAGCTTATATTTGATTAGTGACGTC
GCATCAAAGCTGAACACATAAATTCTTTAATATTTTATATCCCCATATTATGCACCTGAGAGGAATGAAG
AAATTTGCTGATACTCCCGGTGAATTCATGTCTTGATGGTTGTGCGCATTGTGGTAATATCTGAAAAATT
TCGAAGTCAGTTTTCTGATAAGGCAACAACTAATAAATTGAGAATCAATTTACCCTTAAGGAACGATGTT
CGCTTCTGAATTTATTAATAAATTTTTCCGTAATTCAATTCAAAATTGT
